Addgene plasmid #120803: pIA33
Purpose: E. coli-C. difficile shuttle vector for CRISPR interference (CRISPRi) in C. difficile; sgRNA targets rfp; Pxyl::dCas9-opt Pgdh::sgRNA-rfp
Depositing lab: Craig Ellermeier & David S. Weiss. Depositing organization: University of Iowa. Publication: A xylose-inducible expression system and a CRISPRi-plasmid for targeted knock-down of gene expression in Clostridioides difficile. Muh U, Pannullo AG, Weiss DS, Ellermeier CD. J Bacteriol. 2019 Feb 11. pii: JB.00711-18. doi: 10.1128/JB.00711-18. PubMed 30745377.
Backbone
  Vector backbone: pAP114
  Backbone size w/o insert (bp): 6400
  Total vector size (bp): 12940
  Vector type: Bacterial Expression, CRISPR
Growth in bacteria
  Bacterial resistance: Chloramphenicol, 25 μg/mL
  Growth temperature: 37°C
  Growth strain: DH5alpha
  Growth instructions: Low copy in C. difficile following conjugation and selected with thiamphenicol
  Copy number: High Copy
Gene/Insert 1
  Gene/Insert name: deactivated nuclease dCas9, codon-optimized for C. difficile (alt name: dCas9-opt)
  Species: S. pyogenes
  Insert size (bp): 4107
  Mutation: Codon optimized for C. difficile; H840A and D10A to deactivate nuclease
  Promoter: Pxyl
  Cloning method: Gibson Cloning
  Sequencing primers: 5′ unknown; 3′ unknown
Gene/Insert 2
  Gene/Insert name: single guide RNA targeting red fluorescent protein (alt name: sgRNA-rfp)
  Species: Synthetic; S. pyogenes
  Insert size (bp): 140
  Mutation: Base-pairing region targets red fluorescent protein (rfp)
  Promoter: Pgdh
  Cloning method: Gibson Cloning
  Sequencing primers: 5′ unknown; 3′ unknown
Terms and licenses: Academic/Nonprofit Terms; Industry Terms: Not Available to Industry
How to cite: pIA33 was a gift from Craig Ellermeier & David S. Weiss (Addgene plasmid # 120803 ; http://n2t.net/addgene:120803 ; RRID:Addgene_120803)
