[The description below was written by a language model from this plasmid's Addgene catalogue record, the feature table of its GenBank file and pLannotate feature annotations shown in this document.]
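Description:
pIA33 is a 12.9 kb E. coli–Clostridioides difficile shuttle plasmid built on the pAP114 backbone for CRISPR interference (CRISPRi) in C. difficile. In E. coli it replicates from a high-copy ColE1/pUC-type origin. The record notes that it is maintained at low copy in C. difficile, although neither feature table annotates the clostridial replicon. Selection relies on catP, a chloramphenicol acetyltransferase gene of Clostridium perfringens origin, which confers chloramphenicol resistance in E. coli and thiamphenicol resistance in C. difficile. An incP (RP4-type) oriT with the adjacent traJ gene and a traI fragment lets the plasmid be mobilised by conjugation from an E. coli donor into C. difficile.

The payload has two expression units. The first is a Streptococcus pyogenes dCas9 coding sequence, codon-optimised for C. difficile. It carries the D10A (RuvC domain) and H840A (HNH domain) substitutions, which abolish nuclease activity while retaining RNA-guided DNA binding. It is placed under the xylose-inducible Pxyl promoter. The second is a single guide RNA driven by Pgdh, made up of a short targeting region matching red fluorescent protein fused to the standard S. pyogenes gRNA scaffold. One annotation picks up this spacer as a small mRFP1 fragment directly abutting the scaffold. The promoters themselves are not annotated in either table, and the two tables differ in coordinates only because of a different numbering origin.

Adding xylose induces dCas9, which the sgRNA directs to rfp to block its transcription without cutting the DNA. The plasmid therefore suits tunable knock-down of an rfp reporter, and it is a plausible control or parent for constructs carrying other guides.
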