LOCUS       Exported 12940 bp ds-DNA circular SYN 12-MAY-2021
DEFINITION  E. coli-C. difficile shuttle vector for CRISPR interference
            (CRISPRi) in C. difficile; sgRNA targets rfp; Pxyl::dCas9-opt
            Pgdh::sgRNA-rfp.
ACCESSION   .
VERSION     .
KEYWORDS    pIA33
SOURCE      synthetic DNA construct
  ORGANISM  synthetic DNA construct
REFERENCE   1 (bases 1 to 12940)
  AUTHORS   Muh U, Pannullo AG, Weiss DS, Ellermeier CD
  TITLE     A xylose-inducible expression system and a CRISPRi-plasmid for
            targeted knock-down of gene expression in Clostridioides difficile.
  JOURNAL   J Bacteriol. 2019 Feb 11. pii: JB.00711-18. doi:
            10.1128/JB.00711-18.
  PUBMED    30745377
REFERENCE   2 (bases 1 to 12940)
  AUTHORS   .
  TITLE     Direct Submission
  JOURNAL   Exported May 12, 2021 from SnapGene Server 1.1.58
            http://www.snapgene.com
FEATURES             Location/Qualifiers
     source          1..12940
                     /organism="synthetic DNA construct"
                     /mol_type="other DNA"
     CDS             2272..6378
                     /codon_start=1
                     /product="catalytically dead mutant of the Cas9
                     endonuclease from the Streptococcus pyogenes Type II
                     CRISPR/Cas system"
                     /label=dCas9
                     /note="RNA-guided DNA-binding protein that lacks
                     endonuclease activity due to the D10A mutation in the RuvC
                     catalytic domain and the H840A mutation in the HNH
                     catalytic domain"
                     /translation="MDKKYSIGLAIGTNSVGWAVITDEYKVPSKKFKVLGNTDRHSIKK
                     NLIGALLFDSGETAEATRLKRTARRRYTRRKNRICYLQEIFSNEMAKVDDSFFHRLEES
                     FLVEEDKKHERHPIFGNIVDEVAYHEKYPTIYHLRKKLVDSTDKADLRLIYLALAHMIK
                     FRGHFLIEGDLNPDNSDVDKLFIQLVQTYNQLFEENPINASGVDAKAILSARLSKSRRL
                     ENLIAQLPGEKKNGLFGNLIALSLGLTPNFKSNFDLAEDAKLQLSKDTYDDDLDNLLAQ
                     IGDQYADLFLAAKNLSDAILLSDILRVNTEITKAPLSASMIKRYDEHHQDLTLLKALVR
                     QQLPEKYKEIFFDQSKNGYAGYIDGGASQEEFYKFIKPILEKMDGTEELLVKLNREDLL
                     RKQRTFDNGSIPHQIHLGELHAILRRQEDFYPFLKDNREKIEKILTFRIPYYVGPLARG
                     NSRFAWMTRKSEETITPWNFEEVVDKGASAQSFIERMTNFDKNLPNEKVLPKHSLLYEY
                     FTVYNELTKVKYVTEGMRKPAFLSGEQKKAIVDLLFKTNRKVTVKQLKEDYFKKIECFD
                     SVEISGVEDRFNASLGTYHDLLKIIKDKDFLDNEENEDILEDIVLTLTLFEDREMIEER
                     LKTYAHLFDDKVMKQLKRRRYTGWGRLSRKLINGIRDKQSGKTILDFLKSDGFANRNFM
                     QLIHDDSLTFKEDIQKAQVSGQGDSLHEHIANLAGSPAIKKGILQTVKVVDELVKVMGR
                     HKPENIVIEMARENQTTQKGQKNSRERMKRIEEGIKELGSQILKEHPVENTQLQNEKLY
                     LYYLQNGRDMYVDQELDINRLSDYDVDAIVPQSFLKDDSIDNKVLTRSDKNRGKSDNVP
                     SEEVVKKMKNYWRQLLNAKLITQRKFDNLTKAERGGLSELDKAGFIKRQLVETRQITKH
                     VAQILDSRMNTKYDENDKLIREVKVITLKSKLVSDFRKDFQFYKVREINNYHHAHDAYL
                     NAVVGTALIKKYPKLESEFVYGDYKVYDVRKMIAKSEQEIGKATAKYFFYSNIMNFFKT
                     EITLANGEIRKRPLIETNGETGEIVWDKGRDFATVRKVLSMPQVNIVKKTEVQTGGFSK
                     ESILPKRNSDKLIARKKDWDPKKYGGFDSPTVAYSVLVVAKVEKGKSKKLKSVKELLGI
                     TIMERSSFEKNPIDFLEAKGYKEVKKDLIIKLPKYSLFELENGRKRMLASAGELQKGNE
                     LALPSKYVNFLYLASHYEKLKGSPEDNEQKQLFVEQHKHYLDEIIEQISEFSKRVILAD
                     ANLDKVLSAYNKHRDKPIREQAENIIHLFTLTNLGAPAAFKYFDTTIDRKRYTSTKEVL
                     DATLIHQSITGLYETRIDLSQLGGD"
     misc_RNA        7272..7347
                     /label=gRNA scaffold
                     /note="guide RNA scaffold for the Streptococcus pyogenes
                     CRISPR/Cas9 system"
     CDS             complement(7742..8113)
                     /codon_start=1
                     /gene="traJ"
                     /product="oriT-recognizing protein"
                     /label=traJ
                     /translation="MADETKPTRKGSPPIKVYCLPDERRAIEEKAAAAGMSLSAYLLAV
                     GQGYKITGVVDYEHVRELARINGDLGRLGGLLKLWLTDDPRTARFGDATILALLAKIEE
                     KQDELGKVMMGVVRPRAEP"
     oriT            8146..8255
                     /note="incP origin of transfer"
     primer_bind     complement(9451..9468)
                     /label=L4440
                     /note="L4440 vector, forward primer"
     rep_origin      complement(9622..10210)
                     /direction=LEFT
                     /label=ori
                     /note="high-copy-number ColE1/pMB1/pBR322/pUC origin of
                     replication"
     primer_bind     complement(9702..9721)
                     /label=pBR322ori-F
                     /note="pBR322 origin, forward primer"
ORIGIN
        1 ggcttagggt attttttttg tttaattcca atattggttc aaactcctgt gtaatacttt
       61 tgacacttcc atctgtattg aattgacagt tgatatggta tctcattatt ggcttgttct
      121 tatgtttttc tatgtattta ttttttactt tcaaataatt tgtatttcca tttttagtta
      181 tgtttaacac actatcctta ttactcaata aaattatttt ttgttttaac atatgattta
      241 tagaatctaa aaattgatat tgacttataa tagtactttc tacctctcta gctttttcta
      301 gtgtttcaaa ttcttcaaac tctgctatat tgctatagta tagcttatca ttaataatat
      361 tatctgacaa ctttaattcc attttataaa acaattccaa gttatgtata aaatttttaa
      421 tgttacaaca tatagactta ttatttgttc ttatatggta tctccattta ctacttctag
      481 ctctcatgtt atatgcacaa ctactcccaa cataaacata tattgcttgt tctaactcat
      541 atttttgtaa aatttcaaca tcatatccag tcaaatcgta ctctctctta tatacaaatg
      601 gtttttctaa ttttttgttc aataaatctc ctcctatttc ttacttaatt tagctaaaaa
      661 tctatttata tttcacctcc tttttgactt taagcctacg aataccatat ttatgattat
      721 aacatcttct atttttccca aatccttaca tctcccctaa tttttagact taagggcgaa
      781 ttctgcatca agctagcata aaaataagaa gcctgcattt gcaggcttct tatttttatg
      841 gtacgtataa tttaaagggt tatggctgta tatagtcata acccttatat ttcattaatt
      901 aaagttaaat tttgtatatt caaaaagctc ttgatattta cggcagagcc accatataga
      961 gatgcctcag accctaatga tgaaatttct atatttattc ctttgttaaa agagctaact
     1021 aacatatctt ttgtaatctg taatatctca gggatatcac taattatttg gctatttaaa
     1081 tatattattt caggagcata agttgtaata gcattattta tagctattgt taagtaacta
     1141 caaaactcat gaataacttt tttggcattc tggttatctt cataatatag ttgctttact
     1201 atatcagaat ctattttagg aatattttct aaagaagaaa gctgttcaaa tacctttttt
     1261 tctgaacaat actgttctaa acagccacga tttccacaag gacatagttt accattaggc
     1321 atgatgatag tgtgaccaat ttctccactc ataccatttc tgccactata taatttatta
     1381 tttattataa tgcctgaacc aaatccactg tgaatactga gactaagtag tgagttatgt
     1441 acagttgaaa aagtattctc agctaaagct gttaagtttg cttcattttc tatgtgaata
     1501 ggaaagtcat actttttgct aaggatgcta tataagtcaa tctcattaag attgtaatat
     1561 ggagtaaaca atactttatt ttcacaagta atcccatgta tagccaaagt aagaccaatt
     1621 accttataag gagtgtctat tttggatatg ttataactat ttataatttc atctatcaat
     1681 tgtataacat tgtctttact tacttgtata tctgttaatt tcttagaatt tataatagtt
     1741 ccatctaagt aagatagaga agaaaatata tagtcgtatc caatgtccat acttaaagaa
     1801 atccctgcac atttattaaa tactaataat atgggttttc ttccgccact atgagtacta
     1861 tttccaattc ctatttcatg aactagagat tcatcaataa gttttttggt aatagcggat
     1921 atagttgctt tattcaatcc tatagtagaa gctatacttg ccctagaaat aggaccattt
     1981 tttataattt gttcaagtac caatctttca ttcatttctc gaatagtgta tttatcagta
     2041 accaatttga tattcctcct taaaataata ttgtaatact ttttacacaa aaataaaagg
     2101 ttattttgca ttgacaaaga taattaaata ttttattatt agttcataag ttagtttaat
     2161 atactaacaa aaataaagca agtaaaatat acctaaaata taaaaaaatt aggataggaa
     2221 aacgatagtt atgaagtggc attcaaggag ggtaaagagg agagtcgacg catggataaa
     2281 aaatatagta taggattagc aataggaaca aatagtgtag gatgggcagt aataactgat
     2341 gaatataaag taccaagtaa aaaatttaaa gtattaggaa atacagatag acatagtata
     2401 aaaaaaaatt taataggtgc attacttttt gatagtggtg aaacagcaga agcaacaaga
     2461 cttaaaagaa cagcaagaag aagatatact agaagaaaaa atagaatatg ttatttacaa
     2521 gaaatattta gtaatgaaat ggcaaaagta gatgatagtt tttttcatag attagaagaa
     2581 agttttttag tagaagaaga taaaaaacac gaaagacatc caatatttgg aaatatagta
     2641 gatgaagtag catatcatga aaaatatcca acaatatatc atttaagaaa aaaacttgta
     2701 gatagtacag ataaagcaga tttaagactt atatatcttg cattagcaca tatgataaaa
     2761 tttagaggac attttcttat agaaggtgat ttaaatccag ataatagtga tgtagataaa
     2821 ctttttatac aattagtaca aacatataat caattatttg aagaaaatcc aataaatgca
     2881 agtggtgtag atgcaaaagc aatattaagt gcaagattaa gtaaaagtag aagattagaa
     2941 aatcttatag cacaattacc tggagaaaaa aaaaatggat tatttggtaa tcttatagct
     3001 ttaagtttag gattaacacc aaattttaaa tcaaattttg atcttgcaga agatgcaaaa
     3061 cttcaattaa gtaaagatac atatgatgat gatttagata atttacttgc acaaataggt
     3121 gatcaatatg cagatttatt tcttgcagca aaaaatcttt ctgatgcaat acttttaagt
     3181 gatatactta gagtaaatac agaaataaca aaagcaccat tatctgcaag tatgataaaa
     3241 agatatgatg aacatcatca agatttaaca ttacttaaag cattagtaag acaacaatta
     3301 ccagaaaaat ataaagaaat tttttttgat caaagtaaaa atggatatgc aggatatata
     3361 gatggtggtg caagtcaaga agaattttat aaatttatta aaccaatatt agaaaaaatg
     3421 gatggaacag aagaattatt agtaaaactt aatagagaag atttacttag aaaacaaaga
     3481 acatttgata atggaagtat accacatcaa atacatttag gtgaattaca tgcaatatta
     3541 agaagacaag aagattttta tccatttctt aaagataata gagaaaaaat tgaaaaaata
     3601 cttacattta gaataccata ttatgtagga ccattagcaa gaggaaatag tagatttgct
     3661 tggatgacaa gaaaaagtga agaaacaata acaccatgga attttgaaga agtagtagat
     3721 aaaggagcat ctgcacaaag ttttatagaa agaatgacaa attttgataa aaatcttcca
     3781 aatgaaaaag tattaccaaa acatagttta ttatatgaat attttacagt atataatgaa
     3841 ttaacaaaag taaaatatgt aacagaaggt atgagaaaac cagcattttt aagtggtgaa
     3901 caaaaaaaag ctatagtaga tttattattt aaaacaaata gaaaagtaac agtaaaacaa
     3961 ttaaaagaag attattttaa aaaaattgaa tgttttgata gtgtagaaat atctggtgta
     4021 gaagatagat ttaatgcaag tttaggaaca tatcatgatt tacttaaaat aataaaggat
     4081 aaagattttt tagataatga agaaaatgaa gatattttag aagatatagt attaacatta
     4141 actttatttg aagatagaga aatgatagaa gaaagattaa aaacttatgc tcatttattt
     4201 gatgataaag taatgaaaca acttaaaaga agaagatata caggttgggg aagattaagt
     4261 agaaaactta taaatggaat aagagataaa caaagtggaa aaacaatatt agattttctt
     4321 aaaagtgatg gatttgcaaa tagaaatttt atgcaattaa tacatgatga tagtttaaca
     4381 tttaaagaag atattcaaaa agcacaagta agtggacaag gtgatagttt acatgaacat
     4441 atagcaaatt tagcaggatc tccagcaata aaaaaaggta tattacaaac agtaaaagta
     4501 gttgatgaat tagtaaaagt aatgggtaga cataaaccag aaaatatagt tatagaaatg
     4561 gcaagagaaa atcaaacaac acaaaaagga caaaaaaata gtagagaaag aatgaaaaga
     4621 atagaagaag gtataaaaga attaggaagt caaatactta aagaacatcc agtagaaaat
     4681 acacaacttc aaaatgaaaa actttattta tattatttac aaaatggaag agatatgtat
     4741 gtagatcaag aattagatat aaatagatta agtgattatg atgtagatgc aatagtacca
     4801 caaagttttc ttaaagatga ttctatagat aataaagtat taacaagatc tgataaaaat
     4861 agaggtaaaa gtgataatgt accaagtgaa gaagttgtaa aaaaaatgaa aaattattgg
     4921 agacaattac ttaatgcaaa acttataaca caaagaaaat ttgataatct tacaaaagca
     4981 gaaagaggtg gattatctga attagataaa gctggattta taaaaagaca attagtagaa
     5041 actagacaaa taacaaaaca tgtagcacaa atattagata gtagaatgaa tacaaaatat
     5101 gatgaaaatg ataagcttat aagagaagta aaagttataa cattaaaaag taaattagta
     5161 agtgatttta gaaaagattt tcaattttat aaagtaagag aaataaataa ttatcatcat
     5221 gcacatgatg catatcttaa tgcagtagta ggaacagcat taataaaaaa atatcctaaa
     5281 ttagaatctg aatttgtata tggagattat aaagtatatg atgtaagaaa aatgatagca
     5341 aaaagtgaac aagaaatagg aaaagcaaca gcaaagtact ttttttattc taatataatg
     5401 aattttttta agacagaaat aactttagca aatggtgaaa taagaaaaag acctttaata
     5461 gaaactaatg gtgaaacagg tgaaatagta tgggataaag gtagagattt tgcaacagta
     5521 agaaaagtat taagtatgcc acaagtaaat atagtaaaaa aaacagaagt acaaactgga
     5581 ggatttagta aagaaagtat acttccaaaa agaaattcag ataaacttat tgcaagaaaa
     5641 aaagattggg atccaaaaaa atatggtgga tttgatagtc caacagtagc atatagtgta
     5701 ttagtagtag caaaagtaga aaaaggtaaa tctaaaaaac ttaaaagtgt aaaagaatta
     5761 cttggaataa caataatgga aagaagtagt tttgaaaaaa atcctattga ttttttagaa
     5821 gcaaaaggat ataaagaagt taaaaaagat ttaataataa aacttccaaa atattcttta
     5881 tttgaattag aaaatggaag aaaaagaatg ttagcaagtg ctggtgaatt acaaaaaggt
     5941 aatgaattag cattaccatc taaatatgta aattttcttt atttagcaag tcattatgaa
     6001 aaacttaaag gatctcctga agataatgaa caaaaacaat tatttgtaga acaacataaa
     6061 cattatttag atgaaataat tgaacaaata agtgaatttt ctaaaagagt aatattagca
     6121 gacgcaaatt tagataaagt attatctgct tataataaac atagagataa accaataaga
     6181 gaacaagcag aaaatataat acatcttttt acattaacaa atttaggtgc accagcagca
     6241 tttaaatatt ttgatacaac aatagataga aaaagatata caagtacaaa agaagtatta
     6301 gacgcaacat taatacatca aagtataaca ggattatatg aaacaagaat agatttatct
     6361 caattaggtg gtgattaact cgagcaaaaa catcgtagaa atacggtgtt ttttgttacc
     6421 ctaagtttca taaaaataag aagcctgcaa atgcaggctt cttattttta tggtttaaac
     6481 ggttttagct gggatatcgg caaaacaagc aaatactact atagaagcag ttaaaagggc
     6541 tattttttat aatctggagc atagacaaga agttagagaa gcaattaaaa aagaaaatat
     6601 aagaaaaatt cttattattg ggacatcaaa aaaaatggtt aatcaaattg tagagagatt
     6661 gtcaattgga agggtctgta agtttataaa tatacaagat ataagtacta aatatgaaat
     6721 agaaatagca aaacaagcta gaaaagaagg aaatcatgta attcctgttc cagccgttga
     6781 gataaaaagt atggcaagtg gtctcagtat aaattctttg aagagacttt ttagaaaagg
     6841 aaataatagg aatatggtag ttttagaaaa aacaattata agaccaactt ttagttatat
     6901 aggaaagttt tatattagtg ctgatgtaat taaacagatt attgaatatg aagtatacaa
     6961 ctttggaagc attgatagaa taaataaaat caatatagag aattgcaata attttatgaa
     7021 tatttttgta agtataaata tcaatgattt agaaactata aaaaaaattg aagacataca
     7081 acagacaata aaaaagtcta ttgagaaaat gactttagtt aatgtacaaa aaatagatat
     7141 taacattcat aaaattaaaa aaataaactt cctccaatgt taaaaaataa actgagaaaa
     7201 tgatatacta atttgcaata aagtgtgcta taattaaact gtaaatggcc aaactttcag
     7261 tttagcggtc tgttttagag ctagaaatag caagttaaaa taaggctagt ccgttatcaa
     7321 cttgaaaaag tggcaccgag tcggtgcttt ttttctatgg agaaatctag atcagcatga
     7381 tgtctgacta gcggccgcgg atcctataag ttttaataaa actttaaata gaaaaaggct
     7441 tctctcatga gaagtctttt ttatttaaaa taaatataaa ataaaataga ggctataaat
     7501 agcctctatt ttatgtgaga aatccctaaa taaaaagatg ccagtgtgct ggaattcgcc
     7561 cttaggctgc gctagggacc tctttagctc cttggaagct gtcagtagta ggggatcggt
     7621 cttgccttgc tcgtcggtga tgtacttcac cagctccgcg aagtcgctct tcttgatgga
     7681 gcgcatgggg acgtgcttgg caatcacgcg caccccccgg ccgttttagc ggctaaaaaa
     7741 gtcatggctc tgccctcggg cggaccacgc ccatcatgac cttgccaagc tcgtcctgct
     7801 tctcttcgat cttcgccagc agggcgagga tcgtggcatc accgaaccgc gccgtgcgcg
     7861 ggtcgtcggt gagccagagt ttcagcaggc cgcccaggcg gcccaggtcg ccattgatgc
     7921 gggccagctc gcggacgtgc tcatagtcca cgacgcccgt gattttgtag ccctggccga
     7981 cggccagcag gtaggccgac aggctcatgc cggccgccgc cgccttttcc tcaatcgctc
     8041 ttcgttcgtc tggaaggcag tacaccttga taggtgggct gcccttcctg gttggcttgg
     8101 tttcatcagc catccgcttg ccctcatctg ttacgccggc ggtagccggc cagcctcgca
     8161 gagcaggatt cccgttgagc accgccaggt gcgaataagg gacagtgaag aaggaacacc
     8221 cgctcgcggg tgggcctact tcacctatcc tgcccggctg acgccgttgg atacaccaag
     8281 gaaagtctac acgaaccctt tggcaaaatc ctgtatatcg tgcgaaaaag gatggatata
     8341 ccgaaaaaat cgctataatg accccgaagc aggaagggcg aattctgcag tgcagatctg
     8401 accggtctct gaaaatataa aaaccacaga ttgatactaa aaccttggtt gtgttgcttt
     8461 tcggggctta aatcaaggaa aaatccttgt tttaagcctt tcaaaaagaa acacaaggtc
     8521 tttgtactaa cctgtggtta tgtataaaat tgtagatttt agggtaacaa aaaacaccgt
     8581 atttctacga tgtttttgct taaatacttg tttttagtta cagacaaacc tgaagttaac
     8641 tatttatcaa ttcctgcaat tcgtttacaa aacggcaaat gtgaaatccg tcacatactg
     8701 cgtgatgaac ttgaattgcc aaaggaagta taattttgtt atcttcttta taatatttcc
     8761 ccatagtaaa aataggaatc aaataatcat atcctttctg caaattcaga ttaaagccat
     8821 cgaaggttga ccacggtatc atagatacat taaaaatgtt ttccggagca tttggctttc
     8881 cttccattct atgattgttt ccataccgtt gcgtatcact ttcataatct gctaaaaatg
     8941 atttaaagtc agacttacac tcagtccaaa ggctggaaaa tgtttcagta tcattgtgaa
     9001 atattgtata gcttggtatc atctcatcat atatccccaa ttcaccatct tgattgattg
     9061 ccgtcctaaa ctctgaatgg cggtttacaa tcattgcaat ataataaagc attgcaggat
     9121 atagtttcat tcccttttcc tttatttgtg tgatatccac tttaacggtc atgctgtagg
     9181 tacaaggtac acttgcaaag tagtggtcaa aatactcttt tctgttccaa ctatttttat
     9241 caattttttc aaataccatc taagttccct ctcaaattca agtttatcgc tctaatgaac
     9301 aaagatatta taccacattt ttgtgaattt ttcaacttgc ccacttcgac tgcactcccg
     9361 acttaataac ttcttgaaca cttgccgaaa aagaaaaact gccgggtacg tacccgggga
     9421 tcgatccccg gccgagcgct cttccgcttc ctcgctcact gactcgctgc gctcggtcgt
     9481 tcggctgcgg cgagcggtat cagctcactc aaaggcggta atacggttat ccacagaatc
     9541 aggggataac gcaggaaaga acatgtgagc aaaaggccag caaaaggcca ggaaccgtaa
     9601 aaaggccgcg ttgctggcgt ttttccatag gctccgcccc cctgacgagc atcacaaaaa
     9661 tcgacgctca agtcagaggt ggcgaaaccc gacaggacta taaagatacc aggcgtttcc
     9721 cccttgaagc tccctcgtgc gctctcctgt tccgaccctg ccgcttaccg gatacctgtc
     9781 cgcctttctc ccttcgggaa gcgtggcgct ttctcatagc tcacgctgta ggtatctcag
     9841 ttcggtgtag gtcgttcgct ccaagctggg ctgtgtgcac gaaccccccg ttcagcccga
     9901 ccgctgcgcc ttatccggta actatcgtct tgagtccaac ccggtaagac acgacttatc
     9961 gccactggca gcagccactg gtaacaggat tagcagagcg aggtatgtag gcggtgctac
    10021 agagttcttg aagtggtggc ctaactacgg ctacactaga aggacagtat ttggtatctg
    10081 cgctctgctg aagccagtta ccttcggaaa aagagttggt agctcttgat ccggcaaaca
    10141 aaccaccgct ggtagcggtg gtttttttgt ttgcaagcag cagattacgc gcagaaaaaa
    10201 aggatctcaa gaagatcctt tgatcttttc tacggggtct gacgctcagt ggaacgaaaa
    10261 ctcacgttaa gggattttgg tcatgaaatg caagtttcta actaacatac atcatagtta
    10321 ctaaactatg gtaactataa ttttattaac tatattaagc actgattagt actataactc
    10381 aatataagca tatcccctgt atcgtaacta gagaaccaaa cgacggaaaa agcgatatag
    10441 ataagtttag atagtgcacc aattttttac ttttctattt tagaatctag catttccaat
    10501 gcttactaat actatttttg atttttaact tgttttaaaa aagcacctac taattaggat
    10561 tctagctcta tattctagtt atacattctc tatattctag ctctatattc tagttataca
    10621 ttctctatat tctagctcta tattctagtt atacattctc tatattctag ctctatattc
    10681 tagttataca ttctctatat tctagctcta tattctagtt atacattctc tatattctag
    10741 ctctatattc tagttataca ttctctatat tctagctcta tattctagtt atacattctc
    10801 taaaaaacat atatatatat actacatata tatgtacaat tattttacca aaagaaattt
    10861 ttaaaacggc ttaatttcaa tactttgatg ccattttttt tttgcaattc tcgtacaatt
    10921 attttaccaa aagaaatttt tattaattag tttttttgca taaaaatagg actagaaaat
    10981 caattctaat cctatcaaaa atctacttgt ttaatctata tgtatagtac ataaatcctc
    11041 tatcatttat tttagtttcc catacatcta aaattttagt atctaataaa gattctatca
    11101 tatttgaaat tctttgctgt gttactccta aatcttttgc taattcctct tgattaattc
    11161 ttaatatatt tccttttatt ttatcatctt tgaccaataa atcttgctta tatctcatat
    11221 gagtatataa tcttaattct tcagttgaaa ttattcccca aattactgcc atggtaacaa
    11281 agtaactaat agtatattgt ttatctatat tacatctaac ttcttttaca ttgtatgtat
    11341 cttttattcc tagctttgta acaccttttg tttttgtaat ataatcatta tgttgaagtt
    11401 cttttaatgt ttctcttaat gtcttttcac tcataacaat gtttttaact ttcttcttac
    11461 gtttataggt tatcagctcc attatatcgt ctatgtttaa ttctctatct ttattgttaa
    11521 gtaacacatt atagataaac aattgattac cagtcattat tttaacccct ttcctattct
    11581 tatatttcaa atcctttgag tgcttatgtg gcatattgaa caaagtatct tcatcactat
    11641 atataaaatc tgattctatt ttattccaac aatcactatt aaactcacaa cctgtacaac
    11701 caaaattaac cgttttaagc ttctcataca tatacttgac ttgatattct agctcactat
    11761 ttgaaagact attttgtgat atatagttcc attctctagc aacggatatt acttgactta
    11821 aacttttatt cctcaatctt aaagtcacaa ctattttttg caaatctagg tttttatgtc
    11881 catctttact accatttttt aaaatatcta ctatacaatt tggtagctta ctatctaata
    11941 tatattttgt attagtatta cctactgttt ttacatcttt gcaatatttt ttagctaact
    12001 tttctatgtc atatctatat atatttttgt cttggtgtat tatttttact tgtttagtag
    12061 tatttttaat attatatgta taaggtactc ttaatacttg agtagataaa tttgcttgtt
    12121 tatctgcacc caatttattt attaatgtat ttgtaacttc tgatactaac ttaatgttat
    12181 tagttttatt aattagcaca taaacatgga atccatttcc actatcaact aggatatgat
    12241 aatgtaatcc tatcttagta aataaattaa ttatatcttt ataattaaaa ccttgtccta
    12301 attctttttt gtcaaaatca aatcctaatg catatctatt tattaagttt tcattggttc
    12361 ctgcttttcc atcagttgta cataggttaa aaaatgtatt ttcataataa atattttttg
    12421 cgaaggtaaa ttctactata tcatctatat ttttaaaaaa agttgtttta ctatattctt
    12481 taaattcttc tccgagttct aattgtttac tattactttt attattttga aatactctaa
    12541 catattcatt atcaataaga ttatttcctt gtcctatacc atctctaaat actgccatta
    12601 gaaatttttt caacttatat tttgaatcta attgttccat atatttatta tctccttatc
    12661 tagttttttt aagagataac actacattaa atatatactt attgactaat caacttttac
    12721 aactattgaa taattttagc ttagtatgta taataatatt gttaagatgc taaaattgat
    12781 agcaatatta ttatataact acagatactt aatcagttag accgatattg gagttggtag
    12841 ctccataaac tcaattggta gttgagttgt cattgtctag tagtattatc tcattttgtt
    12901 gttatcttaa aatattattt taaaaatact ctgcttggtc
//
