Features (pLannotate 1.2.2; 8 found; start..end, strand, type, name):
   1788..5891    +  CDS            cas9: CAS9_STRP1 - Also known as csn1 From Streptococcus pyogenes serotype M1.
   6768..6788    -  CDS            mRFP1 (fragment): monomeric derivative of DsRed (Campbell et al., 2002)
   6788..6863    +  misc_RNA       gRNA scaffold: guide RNA scaffold for the Streptococcus pyogenes CRISPR/Cas9 system
   7125..7220    -  CDS            traI (fragment): TRAI6_ECOLX - Experimental evidence at protein level: Swiss-Prot protein existence level 1. The initiation process of transfer DNA synthesis requires the interaction of at least three plasmid-specific components (TraH, I, and J) at the transfer origin resulting in the assembly of a specialised nucleoprotein complex - the relaxosome. Site- and strand-specific cleavage at the transfer origin is dependent on TraI and TraJ. From Escherichia coli.
   7258..7629    -  CDS            traJ: oriT-recognizing protein; traJ
   7662..7771    -  oriT           oriT: incP origin of transfer
   8155..8775    -  CDS            catP: CAT2_CLOPF - Protein inferred from homology: Swiss-Prot protein existence level 3. This enzyme is an effector of chloramphenicol resistance in bacteria. From Clostridium perfringens.
   9138..9726    -  rep_origin     ori: high-copy-number ColE1/pMB1/pBR322/pUC origin of replication
>Addgene plasmid #120803 | pIA33 | addgene full sequence | sequence record 235316 | Addgene NGS Result
CATGTTATATGCACAACTACTCCCAACATAAACATATATTGCTTGTTCTAACTCATATTTTTGTAAAATT
TCAACATCATATCCAGTCAAATCGTACTCTCTCTTATATACAAATGGTTTTTCTAATTTTTTGTTCAATA
AATCTCCTCCTATTTCTTACTTAATTTAGCTAAAAATCTATTTATATTTCACCTCCTTTTTGACTTTAAG
CCTACGAATACCATATTTATGATTATAACATCTTCTATTTTTCCCAAATCCTTACATCTCCCCTAATTTT
TAGACTTAAGGGCGAATTCTGCATCAAGCTAGCATAAAAATAAGAAGCCTGCATTTGCAGGCTTCTTATT
TTTATGGTACGTATAATTTAAAGGGTTATGGCTGTATATAGTCATAACCCTTATATTTCATTAATTAAAG
TTAAATTTTGTATATTCAAAAAGCTCTTGATATTTACGGCAGAGCCACCATATAGAGATGCCTCAGACCC
TAATGATGAAATTTCTATATTTATTCCTTTGTTAAAAGAGCTAACTAACATATCTTTTGTAATCTGTAAT
ATCTCAGGGATATCACTAATTATTTGGCTATTTAAATATATTATTTCAGGAGCATAAGTTGTAATAGCAT
TATTTATAGCTATTGTTAAGTAACTACAAAACTCATGAATAACTTTTTTGGCATTCTGGTTATCTTCATA
ATATAGTTGCTTTACTATATCAGAATCTATTTTAGGAATATTTTCTAAAGAAGAAAGCTGTTCAAATACC
TTTTTTTCTGAACAATACTGTTCTAAACAGCCACGATTTCCACAAGGACATAGTTTACCATTAGGCATGA
TGATAGTGTGACCAATTTCTCCACTCATACCATTTCTGCCACTATATAATTTATTATTTATTATAATGCC
TGAACCAAATCCACTGTGAATACTGAGACTAAGTAGTGAGTTATGTACAGTTGAAAAAGTATTCTCAGCT
AAAGCTGTTAAGTTTGCTTCATTTTCTATGTGAATAGGAAAGTCATACTTTTTGCTAAGGATGCTATATA
AGTCAATCTCATTAAGATTGTAATATGGAGTAAACAATACTTTATTTTCACAAGTAATCCCATGTATAGC
CAAAGTAAGACCAATTACCTTATAAGGAGTGTCTATTTTGGATATGTTATAACTATTTATAATTTCATCT
ATCAATTGTATAACATTGTCTTTACTTACTTGTATATCTGTTAATTTCTTAGAATTTATAATAGTTCCAT
CTAAGTAAGATAGAGAAGAAAATATATAGTCGTATCCAATGTCCATACTTAAAGAAATCCCTGCACATTT
ATTAAATACTAATAATATGGGTTTTCTTCCGCCACTATGAGTACTATTTCCAATTCCTATTTCATGAACT
AGAGATTCATCAATAAGTTTTTTGGTAATAGCGGATATAGTTGCTTTATTCAATCCTATAGTAGAAGCTA
TACTTGCCCTAGAAATAGGACCATTTTTTATAATTTGTTCAAGTACCAATCTTTCATTCATTTCTCGAAT
AGTGTATTTATCAGTAACCAATTTGATATTCCTCCTTAAAATAATATTGTAATACTTTTTACACAAAAAT
AAAAGGTTATTTTGCATTGACAAAGATAATTAAATATTTTATTATTAGTTCATAAGTTAGTTTAATATAC
TAACAAAAATAAAGCAAGTAAAATATACCTAAAATATAAAAAAATTAGGATAGGAAAACGATAGTTATGA
AGTGGCATTCAAGGAGGGTAAAGAGGAGAGTCGACGCATGGATAAAAAATATAGTATAGGATTAGCAATA
GGAACAAATAGTGTAGGATGGGCAGTAATAACTGATGAATATAAAGTACCAAGTAAAAAATTTAAAGTAT
TAGGAAATACAGATAGACATAGTATAAAAAAAAATTTAATAGGTGCATTACTTTTTGATAGTGGTGAAAC
AGCAGAAGCAACAAGACTTAAAAGAACAGCAAGAAGAAGATATACTAGAAGAAAAAATAGAATATGTTAT
TTACAAGAAATATTTAGTAATGAAATGGCAAAAGTAGATGATAGTTTTTTTCATAGATTAGAAGAAAGTT
TTTTAGTAGAAGAAGATAAAAAACACGAAAGACATCCAATATTTGGAAATATAGTAGATGAAGTAGCATA
TCATGAAAAATATCCAACAATATATCATTTAAGAAAAAAACTTGTAGATAGTACAGATAAAGCAGATTTA
AGACTTATATATCTTGCATTAGCACATATGATAAAATTTAGAGGACATTTTCTTATAGAAGGTGATTTAA
ATCCAGATAATAGTGATGTAGATAAACTTTTTATACAATTAGTACAAACATATAATCAATTATTTGAAGA
AAATCCAATAAATGCAAGTGGTGTAGATGCAAAAGCAATATTAAGTGCAAGATTAAGTAAAAGTAGAAGA
TTAGAAAATCTTATAGCACAATTACCTGGAGAAAAAAAAAATGGATTATTTGGTAATCTTATAGCTTTAA
GTTTAGGATTAACACCAAATTTTAAATCAAATTTTGATCTTGCAGAAGATGCAAAACTTCAATTAAGTAA
AGATACATATGATGATGATTTAGATAATTTACTTGCACAAATAGGTGATCAATATGCAGATTTATTTCTT
GCAGCAAAAAATCTTTCTGATGCAATACTTTTAAGTGATATACTTAGAGTAAATACAGAAATAACAAAAG
CACCATTATCTGCAAGTATGATAAAAAGATATGATGAACATCATCAAGATTTAACATTACTTAAAGCATT
AGTAAGACAACAATTACCAGAAAAATATAAAGAAATTTTTTTTGATCAAAGTAAAAATGGATATGCAGGA
TATATAGATGGTGGTGCAAGTCAAGAAGAATTTTATAAATTTATTAAACCAATATTAGAAAAAATGGATG
GAACAGAAGAATTATTAGTAAAACTTAATAGAGAAGATTTACTTAGAAAACAAAGAACATTTGATAATGG
AAGTATACCACATCAAATACATTTAGGTGAATTACATGCAATATTAAGAAGACAAGAAGATTTTTATCCA
TTTCTTAAAGATAATAGAGAAAAAATTGAAAAAATACTTACATTTAGAATACCATATTATGTAGGACCAT
TAGCAAGAGGAAATAGTAGATTTGCTTGGATGACAAGAAAAAGTGAAGAAACAATAACACCATGGAATTT
TGAAGAAGTAGTAGATAAAGGAGCATCTGCACAAAGTTTTATAGAAAGAATGACAAATTTTGATAAAAAT
CTTCCAAATGAAAAAGTATTACCAAAACATAGTTTATTATATGAATATTTTACAGTATATAATGAATTAA
CAAAAGTAAAATATGTAACAGAAGGTATGAGAAAACCAGCATTTTTAAGTGGTGAACAAAAAAAAGCTAT
AGTAGATTTATTATTTAAAACAAATAGAAAAGTAACAGTAAAACAATTAAAAGAAGATTATTTTAAAAAA
ATTGAATGTTTTGATAGTGTAGAAATATCTGGTGTAGAAGATAGATTTAATGCAAGTTTAGGAACATATC
ATGATTTACTTAAAATAATAAAGGATAAAGATTTTTTAGATAATGAAGAAAATGAAGATATTTTAGAAGA
TATAGTATTAACATTAACTTTATTTGAAGATAGAGAAATGATAGAAGAAAGATTAAAAACTTATGCTCAT
TTATTTGATGATAAAGTAATGAAACAACTTAAAAGAAGAAGATATACAGGTTGGGGAAGATTAAGTAGAA
AACTTATAAATGGAATAAGAGATAAACAAAGTGGAAAAACAATATTAGATTTTCTTAAAAGTGATGGATT
TGCAAATAGAAATTTTATGCAATTAATACATGATGATAGTTTAACATTTAAAGAAGATATTCAAAAAGCA
CAAGTAAGTGGACAAGGTGATAGTTTACATGAACATATAGCAAATTTAGCAGGATCTCCAGCAATAAAAA
AAGGTATATTACAAACAGTAAAAGTAGTTGATGAATTAGTAAAAGTAATGGGTAGACATAAACCAGAAAA
TATAGTTATAGAAATGGCAAGAGAAAATCAAACAACACAAAAAGGACAAAAAAATAGTAGAGAAAGAATG
AAAAGAATAGAAGAAGGTATAAAAGAATTAGGAAGTCAAATACTTAAAGAACATCCAGTAGAAAATACAC
AACTTCAAAATGAAAAACTTTATTTATATTATTTACAAAATGGAAGAGATATGTATGTAGATCAAGAATT
AGATATAAATAGATTAAGTGATTATGATGTAGATGCAATAGTACCACAAAGTTTTCTTAAAGATGATTCT
ATAGATAATAAAGTATTAACAAGATCTGATAAAAATAGAGGTAAAAGTGATAATGTACCAAGTGAAGAAG
TTGTAAAAAAAATGAAAAATTATTGGAGACAATTACTTAATGCAAAACTTATAACACAAAGAAAATTTGA
TAATCTTACAAAAGCAGAAAGAGGTGGATTATCTGAATTAGATAAAGCTGGATTTATAAAAAGACAATTA
GTAGAAACTAGACAAATAACAAAACATGTAGCACAAATATTAGATAGTAGAATGAATACAAAATATGATG
AAAATGATAAGCTTATAAGAGAAGTAAAAGTTATAACATTAAAAAGTAAATTAGTAAGTGATTTTAGAAA
AGATTTTCAATTTTATAAAGTAAGAGAAATAAATAATTATCATCATGCACATGATGCATATCTTAATGCA
GTAGTAGGAACAGCATTAATAAAAAAATATCCTAAATTAGAATCTGAATTTGTATATGGAGATTATAAAG
TATATGATGTAAGAAAAATGATAGCAAAAAGTGAACAAGAAATAGGAAAAGCAACAGCAAAGTACTTTTT
TTATTCTAATATAATGAATTTTTTTAAGACAGAAATAACTTTAGCAAATGGTGAAATAAGAAAAAGACCT
TTAATAGAAACTAATGGTGAAACAGGTGAAATAGTATGGGATAAAGGTAGAGATTTTGCAACAGTAAGAA
AAGTATTAAGTATGCCACAAGTAAATATAGTAAAAAAAACAGAAGTACAAACTGGAGGATTTAGTAAAGA
AAGTATACTTCCAAAAAGAAATTCAGATAAACTTATTGCAAGAAAAAAAGATTGGGATCCAAAAAAATAT
GGTGGATTTGATAGTCCAACAGTAGCATATAGTGTATTAGTAGTAGCAAAAGTAGAAAAAGGTAAATCTA
AAAAACTTAAAAGTGTAAAAGAATTACTTGGAATAACAATAATGGAAAGAAGTAGTTTTGAAAAAAATCC
TATTGATTTTTTAGAAGCAAAAGGATATAAAGAAGTTAAAAAAGATTTAATAATAAAACTTCCAAAATAT
TCTTTATTTGAATTAGAAAATGGAAGAAAAAGAATGTTAGCAAGTGCTGGTGAATTACAAAAAGGTAATG
AATTAGCATTACCATCTAAATATGTAAATTTTCTTTATTTAGCAAGTCATTATGAAAAACTTAAAGGATC
TCCTGAAGATAATGAACAAAAACAATTATTTGTAGAACAACATAAACATTATTTAGATGAAATAATTGAA
CAAATAAGTGAATTTTCTAAAAGAGTAATATTAGCAGACGCAAATTTAGATAAAGTATTATCTGCTTATA
ATAAACATAGAGATAAACCAATAAGAGAACAAGCAGAAAATATAATACATCTTTTTACATTAACAAATTT
AGGTGCACCAGCAGCATTTAAATATTTTGATACAACAATAGATAGAAAAAGATATACAAGTACAAAAGAA
GTATTAGACGCAACATTAATACATCAAAGTATAACAGGATTATATGAAACAAGAATAGATTTATCTCAAT
TAGGTGGTGATTAACTCGAGCAAAAACATCGTAGAAATACGGTGTTTTTTGTTACCCTAAGTTTCATAAA
AATAAGAAGCCTGCAAATGCAGGCTTCTTATTTTTATGGTTTAAACGGTTTTAGCTGGGATATCGGCAAA
ACAAGCAAATACTACTATAGAAGCAGTTAAAAGGGCTATTTTTTATAATCTGGAGCATAGACAAGAAGTT
AGAGAAGCAATTAAAAAAGAAAATATAAGAAAAATTCTTATTATTGGGACATCAAAAAAAATGGTTAATC
AAATTGTAGAGAGATTGTCAATTGGAAGGGTCTGTAAGTTTATAAATATACAAGATATAAGTACTAAATA
TGAAATAGAAATAGCAAAACAAGCTAGAAAAGAAGGAAATCATGTAATTCCTGTTCCAGCCGTTGAGATA
AAAAGTATGGCAAGTGGTCTCAGTATAAATTCTTTGAAGAGACTTTTTAGAAAAGGAAATAATAGGAATA
TGGTAGTTTTAGAAAAAACAATTATAAGACCAACTTTTAGTTATATAGGAAAGTTTTATATTAGTGCTGA
TGTAATTAAACAGATTATTGAATATGAAGTATACAACTTTGGAAGCATTGATAGAATAAATAAAATCAAT
ATAGAGAATTGCAATAATTTTATGAATATTTTTGTAAGTATAAATATCAATGATTTAGAAACTATAAAAA
AAATTGAAGACATACAACAGACAATAAAAAAGTCTATTGAGAAAATGACTTTAGTTAATGTACAAAAAAT
AGATATTAACATTCATAAAATTAAAAAAATAAACTTCCTCCAATGTTAAAAAATAAACTGAGAAAATGAT
ATACTAATTTGCAATAAAGTGTGCTATAATTAAACTGTAAATGGCCAAACTTTCAGTTTAGCGGTCTGTT
TTAGAGCTAGAAATAGCAAGTTAAAATAAGGCTAGTCCGTTATCAACTTGAAAAAGTGGCACCGAGTCGG
TGCTTTTTTTCTATGGAGAAATCTAGATCAGCATGATGTCTGACTAGCGGCCGCGGATCCTATAAGTTTT
AATAAAACTTTAAATAGAAAAAGGCTTCTCTCATGAGAAGTCTTTTTTATTTAAAATAAATATAAAATAA
AATAGAGGCTATAAATAGCCTCTATTTTATGTGAGAAATCCCTAAATAAAAAGATGCCAGTGTGCTGGAA
TTCGCCCTTAGGCTGCGCTAGGGACCTCTTTAGCTCCTTGGAAGCTGTCAGTAGTAGGGGATCGGTCTTG
CCTTGCTCGTCGGTGATGTACTTCACCAGCTCCGCGAAGTCGCTCTTCTTGATGGAGCGCATGGGGACGT
GCTTGGCAATCACGCGCACCCCCCGGCCGTTTTAGCGGCTAAAAAAGTCATGGCTCTGCCCTCGGGCGGA
CCACGCCCATCATGACCTTGCCAAGCTCGTCCTGCTTCTCTTCGATCTTCGCCAGCAGGGCGAGGATCGT
GGCATCACCGAACCGCGCCGTGCGCGGGTCGTCGGTGAGCCAGAGTTTCAGCAGGCCGCCCAGGCGGCCC
AGGTCGCCATTGATGCGGGCCAGCTCGCGGACGTGCTCATAGTCCACGACGCCCGTGATTTTGTAGCCCT
GGCCGACGGCCAGCAGGTAGGCCGACAGGCTCATGCCGGCCGCCGCCGCCTTTTCCTCAATCGCTCTTCG
TTCGTCTGGAAGGCAGTACACCTTGATAGGTGGGCTGCCCTTCCTGGTTGGCTTGGTTTCATCAGCCATC
CGCTTGCCCTCATCTGTTACGCCGGCGGTAGCCGGCCAGCCTCGCAGAGCAGGATTCCCGTTGAGCACCG
CCAGGTGCGAATAAGGGACAGTGAAGAAGGAACACCCGCTCGCGGGTGGGCCTACTTCACCTATCCTGCC
CGGCTGACGCCGTTGGATACACCAAGGAAAGTCTACACGAACCCTTTGGCAAAATCCTGTATATCGTGCG
AAAAAGGATGGATATACCGAAAAAATCGCTATAATGACCCCGAAGCAGGAAGGGCGAATTCTGCAGTGCA
GATCTGACCGGTCTCTGAAAATATAAAAACCACAGATTGATACTAAAACCTTGGTTGTGTTGCTTTTCGG
GGCTTAAATCAAGGAAAAATCCTTGTTTTAAGCCTTTCAAAAAGAAACACAAGGTCTTTGTACTAACCTG
TGGTTATGTATAAAATTGTAGATTTTAGGGTAACAAAAAACACCGTATTTCTACGATGTTTTTGCTTAAA
TACTTGTTTTTAGTTACAGACAAACCTGAAGTTAACTATTTATCAATTCCTGCAATTCGTTTACAAAACG
GCAAATGTGAAATCCGTCACATACTGCGTGATGAACTTGAATTGCCAAAGGAAGTATAATTTTGTTATCT
TCTTTATAATATTTCCCCATAGTAAAAATAGGAATCAAATAATCATATCCTTTCTGCAAATTCAGATTAA
AGCCATCGAAGGTTGACCACGGTATCATAGATACATTAAAAATGTTTTCCGGAGCATTTGGCTTTCCTTC
CATTCTATGATTGTTTCCATACCGTTGCGTATCACTTTCATAATCTGCTAAAAATGATTTAAAGTCAGAC
TTACACTCAGTCCAAAGGCTGGAAAATGTTTCAGTATCATTGTGAAATATTGTATAGCTTGGTATCATCT
CATCATATATCCCCAATTCACCATCTTGATTGATTGCCGTCCTAAACTCTGAATGGCGGTTTACAATCAT
TGCAATATAATAAAGCATTGCAGGATATAGTTTCATTCCCTTTTCCTTTATTTGTGTGATATCCACTTTA
ACGGTCATGCTGTAGGTACAAGGTACACTTGCAAAGTAGTGGTCAAAATACTCTTTTCTGTTCCAACTAT
TTTTATCAATTTTTTCAAATACCATCTAAGTTCCCTCTCAAATTCAAGTTTATCGCTCTAATGAACAAAG
ATATTATACCACATTTTTGTGAATTTTTCAACTTGCCCACTTCGACTGCACTCCCGACTTAATAACTTCT
TGAACACTTGCCGAAAAAGAAAAACTGCCGGGTACGTACCCGGGGATCGATCCCCGGCCGAGCGCTCTTC
CGCTTCCTCGCTCACTGACTCGCTGCGCTCGGTCGTTCGGCTGCGGCGAGCGGTATCAGCTCACTCAAAG
GCGGTAATACGGTTATCCACAGAATCAGGGGATAACGCAGGAAAGAACATGTGAGCAAAAGGCCAGCAAA
AGGCCAGGAACCGTAAAAAGGCCGCGTTGCTGGCGTTTTTCCATAGGCTCCGCCCCCCTGACGAGCATCA
CAAAAATCGACGCTCAAGTCAGAGGTGGCGAAACCCGACAGGACTATAAAGATACCAGGCGTTTCCCCCT
TGAAGCTCCCTCGTGCGCTCTCCTGTTCCGACCCTGCCGCTTACCGGATACCTGTCCGCCTTTCTCCCTT
CGGGAAGCGTGGCGCTTTCTCATAGCTCACGCTGTAGGTATCTCAGTTCGGTGTAGGTCGTTCGCTCCAA
GCTGGGCTGTGTGCACGAACCCCCCGTTCAGCCCGACCGCTGCGCCTTATCCGGTAACTATCGTCTTGAG
TCCAACCCGGTAAGACACGACTTATCGCCACTGGCAGCAGCCACTGGTAACAGGATTAGCAGAGCGAGGT
ATGTAGGCGGTGCTACAGAGTTCTTGAAGTGGTGGCCTAACTACGGCTACACTAGAAGAACAGTATTTGG
TATCTGCGCTCTGCTGAAGCCAGTTACCTTCGGAAAAAGAGTTGGTAGCTCTTGATCCGGCAAACAAACC
ACCGCTGGTAGCGGTGGTTTTTTTGTTTGCAAGCAGCAGATTACGCGCAGAAAAAAAGGATCTCAAGAAG
ATCCTTTGATCTTTTCTACGGGGTCTGACGCTCAGTGGAACGAAAACTCACGTTAAGGGATTTTGGTCAT
GAAATGCAAGTTTCTAACTAACATACATCATAGTTACTAAACTATGGTAACTATAATTTTATTAACTATA
TTAAGCACTGATTAGTACTATAACTCAATATAAGCATATCCCCTGTATCGTAACTAGAGAACCAAACGAC
GGAAAAAGCGATATAGATAAGTTTAGATAGTGCACCAATTTTTTACTTTTCTATTTTAGAATCTAGCATT
TCCAATGCTTACTAATACTATTTTTGATTTTTAACTTGTTTTAAAAAAGCACCTACTAATTAGGATTCTA
GCTCTATATTCTAGTTATACATTCTCTATATTCTAGCTCTATATTCTAGTTATACATTCTCTATATTCTA
GCTCTATATTCTAGTTATACATTCTCTATATTCTAGCTCTATATTCTAGTTATACATTCTCTATATTCTA
GCTCTATATTCTAGTTATACATTCTCTATATTCTAGCTCTATATTCTAGTTATACATTCTCTATATTCTA
GCTCTATATTCTAGTTATACATTCTCTAAAAAACATATATATATATACTACATATATATGTACAATTATT
TTACCAAAAGAAATTTTTAAAACGGCTTAATTTCAATACTTTGATGCCATTTTTTTTTTGCAATTCTCGT
ACAATTATTTTACCAAAAGAAATTTTTATTAATTAGTTTTTTTGCATAAAAATAGGACTAGAAAATCAAT
TCTAATCCTATCAAAAATCTACTTGTTTAATCTATATGTATAGTACATAAATCCTCTATCATTTATTTTA
GTTTCCCATACATCTAAAATTTTAGTATCTAATAAAGATTCTATCATATTTGAAATTCTTTGCTGTGTTA
CTCCTAAATCTTTTGCTAATTCCTCTTGATTAATTCTTAATATATTTCCTTTTATTTTATCATCTTTGAC
CAATAAATCTTGCTTATATCTCATATGAGTATATAATCTTAATTCTTCAGTTGAAATTATTCCCCAAATT
ACTGCCATGGTAACAAAGTAACTAATAGTATATTGTTTATCTATATTACATCTAACTTCTTTTACATTGT
ATGTATCTTTTATTCCTAGCTTTGTAACACCTTTTGTTTTTGTAATATAATCATTATGTTGAAGTTCTTT
TAATGTTTCTCTTAATGTCTTTTCACTCATAACAATGTTTTTAACTTTCTTCTTACGTTTATAGGTTATC
AGCTCCATTATATCGTCTATGTTTAATTCTCTATCTTTATTGTTAAGTAACACATTATAGATAAACAATT
GATTACCAGTCATTATTTTAACCCCTTTCCTATTCTTATATTTCAAATCCTTTGAGTGCTTATGTGGCAT
ATTGAACAAAGTATCTTCATCACTATATATAAAATCTGATTCTATTTTATTCCAACAATCACTATTAAAC
TCACAACCTGTACAACCAAAATTAACCGTTTTAAGCTTCTCATACATATACTTGACTTGATATTCTAGCT
CACTATTTGAAAGACTATTTTGTGATATATAGTTCCATTCTCTAGCAACGGATATTACTTGACTTAAACT
TTTATTCCTCAATCTTAAAGTCACAACTATTTTTTGCAAATCTAGGTTTTTATGTCCATCTTTACTACCA
TTTTTTAAAATATCTACTATACAATTTGGTAGCTTACTATCTAATATATATTTTGTATTAGTATTACCTA
CTGTTTTTACATCTTTGCAATATTTTTTAGCTAACTTTTCTATGTCATATCTATATATATTTTTGTCTTG
GTGTATTATTTTTACTTGTTTAGTAGTATTTTTAATATTATATGTATAAGGTACTCTTAATACTTGAGTA
GATAAATTTGCTTGTTTATCTGCACCCAATTTATTTATTAATGTATTTGTAACTTCTGATACTAACTTAA
TGTTATTAGTTTTATTAATTAGCACATAAACATGGAATCCATTTCCACTATCAACTAGGATATGATAATG
TAATCCTATCTTAGTAAATAAATTAATTATATCTTTATAATTAAAACCTTGTCCTAATTCTTTTTTGTCA
AAATCAAATCCTAATGCATATCTATTTATTAAGTTTTCATTGGTTCCTGCTTTTCCATCAGTTGTACATA
GGTTAAAAAATGTATTTTCATAATAAATATTTTTTGCGAAGGTAAATTCTACTATATCATCTATATTTTT
AAAAAAAGTTGTTTTACTATATTCTTTAAATTCTTCTCCGAGTTCTAATTGTTTACTATTACTTTTATTA
TTTTGAAATACTCTAACATATTCATTATCAATAAGATTATTTCCTTGTCCTATACCATCTCTAAATACTG
CCATTAGAAATTTTTTCAACTTATATTTTGAATCTAATTGTTCCATATATTTATTATCTCCTTATCTAGT
TTTTTTAAGAGATAACACTACATTAAATATATACTTATTGACTAATCAACTTTTACAACTATTGAATAAT
TTTAGCTTAGTATGTATAATAATATTGTTAAGATGCTAAAATTGATAGCAATATTATTATATAACTACAG
ATACTTAATCAGTTAGACCGATATTGGAGTTGGTAGCTCCATAAACTCAATTGGTAGTTGAGTTGTCATT
GTCTAGTAGTATTATCTCATTTTGTTGTTATCTTAAAATATTATTTTAAAAATACTCTGCTTGGTCGGCT
TAGGGTATTTTTTTTGTTTAATTCCAATATTGGTTCAAACTCCTGTGTAATACTTTTGACACTTCCATCT
GTATTGAATTGACAGTTGATATGGTATCTCATTATTGGCTTGTTCTTATGTTTTTCTATGTATTTATTTT
TTACTTTCAAATAATTTGTATTTCCATTTTTAGTTATGTTTAACACACTATCCTTATTACTCAATAAAAT
TATTTTTTGTTTTAACATATGATTTATAGAATCTAAAAATTGATATTGACTTATAATAGTACTTTCTACC
TCTCTAGCTTTTTCTAGTGTTTCAAATTCTTCAAACTCTGCTATATTGCTATAGTATAGCTTATCATTAA
TAATATTATCTGACAACTTTAATTCCATTTTATAAAACAATTCCAAGTTATGTATAAAATTTTTAATGTT
ACAACATATAGACTTATTATTTGTTCTTATATGGTATCTCCATTTACTACTTCTAGCTCT
